Addgene plasmid #67542: pCfB2193
Purpose: (Empty Backbone) EasyClone system-based yeast integrative vector carrying loxP-flanked natMX marker, integration into S. cerevisiae X-2 chromosomal location, USER site for cloning, amp resistance.
Depositing lab: Irina Borodina. Depositing organization: Danmarks Tekniske Universitet. Publication: EasyClone 2.0: expanded toolkit of integrative vectors for stable gene expression in industrial Saccharomyces cerevisiae strains. Stovicek V, Borja GM, Forster J, Borodina I. J Ind Microbiol Biotechnol. 2015 Sep 16. 10.1007/s10295-015-1684-8 PubMed 26376869.
Backbone
  Vector backbone: EasyClone
  Backbone size (bp): 5834
  Vector type: Yeast Expression, Cre/Lox ; integrative
Growth in bacteria
  Bacterial resistance: Ampicillin, 100 μg/mL
  Growth temperature: 37°C
  Growth strain: DH5alpha
  Copy number: High Copy
Terms and licenses: Academic/Nonprofit Terms; Industry Terms: Not Available to Industry
How to cite: pCfB2193 was a gift from Irina Borodina (Addgene plasmid # 67542 ; http://n2t.net/addgene:67542 ; RRID:Addgene_67542)
