[The description below was written by a language model from this plasmid's Addgene catalogue record and pLannotate feature annotations shown in this document.]
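Description:
pCfB2193 is an empty-backbone yeast integrative vector of 5,834 bp from the EasyClone 2.0 toolkit, designed for stable, single-locus insertion of expression cassettes into the X-2 chromosomal site of Saccharomyces cerevisiae. It has no yeast replication origin in the annotation, consistent with its integrative design. In E. coli it is maintained through a high-copy ColE1/pUC-type origin and selected with ampicillin via the β-lactamase gene and its promoter.

The yeast selection module is a natMX cassette: the nourseothricin acetyltransferase gene from Streptomyces noursei, driven by the Ashbya gossypii TEF promoter and closed by the TEF terminator. Because this is a dominant drug marker rather than an auxotrophic one, it suits prototrophic industrial strains. The cassette is flanked by two loxP sites in the same orientation, so Cre recombinase can excise the marker after integration and allow it to be reused in further rounds of engineering. The cloning region is a USER site, according to the record, although it is not annotated in the feature table. The outward-reading ADH1 and CYC1 terminators lie on either side of the sequence's numbering junction, an arrangement suited to accepting one or two genes with a promoter or bidirectional promoter fragment supplied by the user; no yeast expression promoter is present in the empty vector. The X-2 homology arms are likewise not annotated and presumably occupy the unlabelled stretches. Two minimal FRT sites, rrnB terminator pieces, a 5S rRNA match, and short lacZα, KanR and T7 promoter fragments are also detected, and appear to be backbone remnants with no stated function.
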