Features (pLannotate 1.2.2; 19 found; start..end, strand, type, name):
     30..219     +  terminator     CYC1 terminator: S. cerevisiae CYC1; transcription terminator for CYC1
    267..300     -  protein_bind   loxP: Cre-mediated recombination occurs in the 8-bp core sequence (GCATACAT). Cre recombinase
    355..698     +  promoter       TEF promoter: Ashbya gossypii TEF promoter
    705..1269    +  CDS            NrsR (fragment): nourseothricin acetyltransferase; Streptomyces noursei nat1; confers resistance to nourseothricin
   1277..1474    +  terminator     TEF terminator: Ashbya gossypii TEF terminator
   1537..1570    -  protein_bind   loxP: Cre-mediated recombination occurs in the 8-bp core sequence (GCATACAT). Cre recombinase
   1614..1632    -  promoter       T7 promoter: promoter for bacteriophage T7 RNA polymerase
   1640..1691    +  CDS            lacZα (fragment): LacZα fragment of β-galactosidase; lacZ fragment
   2251..2284    -  protein_bind   FRT (minimal): supports FLP-mediated excision but not integration (Turan and Bode, 2011) FLP recombinase from the Saccharomyces cerevisiae 2μ plasmid
   2754..2773    +  CDS            lacZα (fragment): LacZα fragment of β-galactosidase; lacZ fragment
   2798..2815    -  terminator     rrnB T2 terminator (fragment): transcription terminator T2 from the E. coli rrnB gene
   3040..3628    -  rep_origin     ori: high-copy-number ColE1/pMB1/pBR322/pUC origin of replication
   3752..4612    -  CDS            AmpR: β-lactamase; bla; confers resistance to ampicillin, carbenicillin, and related antibiotics
   4615..4711    -  promoter       AmpR promoter (fragment): bla
   4741..4765    -  CDS            KanR (fragment): aminoglycoside phosphotransferase; aph(3')-Ia; confers resistance to kanamycin
   4794..4909    +  ncRNA          5S rRNA: Accession: RF00001 - 5S ribosomal RNA
   4913..4953    +  terminator     rrnB T1 terminator (fragment): transcription terminator T1 from the E. coli rrnB gene
   4997..5030    +  protein_bind   FRT (minimal): supports FLP-mediated excision but not integration (Turan and Bode, 2011) FLP recombinase from the Saccharomyces cerevisiae 2μ plasmid
   5640..5805    -  terminator     ADH1 terminator: S. cerevisiae ADH1; transcription terminator for the S. cerevisiae alcohol dehydrogenase 1 (ADH1) gene
>Addgene plasmid #67542 | pCfB2193 | depositor full sequence | sequence record 116395 | pCfB2193 sequence 5834 bps
CAACGGAATGCGTGCGATCGCGTGCATTCATCCGCTCTAACCGAAAAGGAAGGAGTTAGACAACCTGAAG
TCTAGGTCCCTATTTATTTTTTTATAGTTATGTTAGTATTAAGAACGTTATTTATATTTCAAATTTTTCT
TTTTTTTCTGTACAGACGCGTGTACGCATGTAACATTATACTGAAAACCTTGCTTGAGAAGGTTTTGGGA
CGCTCGAAGATCGCGTCAGCTGAAGCTTCGTACGCTGCAGGTCGACAACCCTTAATATAACTTCGTATAA
TGTATGCTATACGAAGTTATTAGGTCTAGAGATCTGTTTAGCTTGCCTCGTCCCCGCCGGGTCACCCGGC
CAGCGACATGGAGGCCCAGAATACCCTCCTTGACAGTCTTGACGTGCGCAGCTCAGGGGCATGATGTGAC
TGTCGCCCGTACATTTAGCCCATACATCCCCATGTATAATCATTTGCATCCATACATTTTGATGGCCGCA
CGGCGCGAAGCAAAAATTACGGCTCCTCGCTGCAGACCTGCGAGCAGGGAAACGCTCCCCTCACAGACGC
GTTGAATTGTCCCCACGCCGCGCCCCTGTAGAGAAATATAAAAGGTTAGGATTTGCCACTGAGGTTCTTC
TTTCATATACTTCCTTTTAAAATCTTGCTAGGATACAGTTCTCACATCACATCCGAACATAAACAACCAT
GGGTACCACTCTTGACGACACGGCTTACCGGTACCGCACCAGTGTCCCGGGGGACGCCGAGGCCATCGAG
GCACTGGATGGGTCCTTCACCACCGACACCGTTTTCCGCGTCACCGCCACCGGGGACGGCTTCACCCTGC
GGGAGGTGCCGGTGGACCCGCCCCTGACCAAGGTGTTCCCCGACGACGAATCGGACGACGAATCGGACGA
CGGGGAGGACGGCGACCCGGACTCCCGGACGTTCGTCGCGTACGGGGACGACGGCGACCTGGCGGGCTTC
GTGGTCGTCTCGTACTCCGGCTGGAACCGCCGGCTGACCGTCGAGGACATCGAGGTCGCCCCGGAGCACC
GGGGGCACGGGGTCGGGCGCGCGTTGATGGGGCTCGCGACGGAGTTCGCCCGCGAGCGGGGCGCCGGGCA
CCTCTGGCTGGAGGTCACCAACGTCAACGCACCGGCGATCCACGCGTACCGGCGGATGGGGTTCACCCTC
TGCGGCCTGGACACCGCCCTGTACGACGGCACCGCCTCGGACGGCGAGCAGGCGCTCTACATGAGCATGC
CCTGCCCCTAATCAGTACTGACAATAAAAAGATTCTTGTTTTCAAGAACTTGTCATTTGTATAGTTTTTT
TATATTGTAGTTGTTCTATTTTAATCAAATGTTAGCGTGATTTATATTTTTTTTCGCCTCGACATCATCT
GCCCAGATGCGAAGTTAAGTGCGCAGAAAGTAATATCATGCGTCAATCGTATGTGAATGCTGGTCGCTAT
ACTGCTGTCGATTCGATACTAACGCCGCCATCCAGTGTCGAAAACGAGCTCTCGAGAACCCTTAATATAA
CTTCGTATAATGTATGCTATACGAAGTTATTAGGTGATATCAGATCCACTAGTGGCCTATGCACCCAATT
CGCCCTATAGTGAGTCGTATTACGCGCGCTCACTGGCCGTCGTTTTACAACGTCGTGACTGGGAAAACCC
TGGCGTTACCCCTGCAGGACTAGTGCTGAGGCATTAATCCTGCATAATCGGCCTCACAGAGGGATCCCGT
TACCCATCTATGCTGAAGATTTATCATACTATTCCTCCGCTCGTTTCTTTTTTCAGTGAGGTGTGTCGTG
AAAGAAAACCCACAATTAAACTTTCAACAACCGGGCGACTAGGAAGAGAGTAGTGGGCGCGGATGACGAA
GGCTAAGGTCACTTCTTCGTTTCCTTTATTGGGGTTTCCGTGTAGCCTTCCCCTGAATAGTGTGGGACGT
TTTATGAGAAGCCGTAAGAAATAGGCAAATTGAGTTATGACAAGTAGACATGATGCCGCAGCCTTGCCTG
ACTTTACGTCTCCTTCATGAATAAGTTTTTCTATCGAGTTCTTTTCCTTTTTTCGCCTTAATTAGCTCAA
TTAAGCCTGTCCTCACTACTTTTCTTTTTCTTATCGGCTTTGTGCCACACCTAACCTTCGAATGCTGTTT
TATTCCGTTCTTACATGGGATGGTAATGCCTTGGCGAGATTAAGACCTCAGCGCGGCCGCAAATTTAAAT
AAAATGAAGTGAAGTTCCTATACTTTCTAGAGAATAGGAACTTCTATAGTGAGTCGAATAAGGGCGACAC
AAAATTTATTCTAAATGCATAATAAATACTGATAACATCTTATAGTTTGTATTATATTTTGTATTATCGT
TGACATGTATAATTTTGATATCAAAAACTGATTTTCCCTTTATTATTTTCGAGATTTATTTTCTTAATTC
TCTTTAACAAACTAGAAATATTGTATATACAAAAAATCATAAATAATAGATGAATAGTTTAATTATAGGT
GTTCATCAATCGAAAAAGCAACGTATCTTATTTAAAGTGCGTTGCTTTTTTCTCATTTATAAGGTTAAAT
AATTCTCATATATCAAGCAAAGTGACAGGCGCCCTTAAATATTCTGACAAATGCTCTTTCCCTAAACTCC
CCCCATAAAAAAACCCGCCGAAGCGGGTTTTTACGTTATTTGCGGATTAACGATTACTCGTTATCAGAAC
CGCCCAGGGGGCCCGAGCTTAAGACTGGCCGTCGTTTTACAACACAGAAAGAGTTTGTAGAAACGCAAAA
AGGCCATCCGTCAGGGGCCTTCTGCTTAGTTTGATGCCTGGCAGTTCCCTACTCTCGCCTTCCGCTTCCT
CGCTCACTGACTCGCTGCGCTCGGTCGTTCGGCTGCGGCGAGCGGTATCAGCTCACTCAAAGGCGGTAAT
ACGGTTATCCACAGAATCAGGGGATAACGCAGGAAAGAACATGTGAGCAAAAGGCCAGCAAAAGGCCAGG
AACCGTAAAAAGGCCGCGTTGCTGGCGTTTTTCCATAGGCTCCGCCCCCCTGACGAGCATCACAAAAATC
GACGCTCAAGTCAGAGGTGGCGAAACCCGACAGGACTATAAAGATACCAGGCGTTTCCCCCTGGAAGCTC
CCTCGTGCGCTCTCCTGTTCCGACCCTGCCGCTTACCGGATACCTGTCCGCCTTTCTCCCTTCGGGAAGC
GTGGCGCTTTCTCATAGCTCACGCTGTAGGTATCTCAGTTCGGTGTAGGTCGTTCGCTCCAAGCTGGGCT
GTGTGCACGAACCCCCCGTTCAGCCCGACCGCTGCGCCTTATCCGGTAACTATCGTCTTGAGTCCAACCC
GGTAAGACACGACTTATCGCCACTGGCAGCAGCCACTGGTAACAGGATTAGCAGAGCGAGGTATGTAGGC
GGTGCTACAGAGTTCTTGAAGTGGTGGGCTAACTACGGCTACACTAGAAGAACAGTATTTGGTATCTGCG
CTCTGCTGAAGCCAGTTACCTTCGGAAAAAGAGTTGGTAGCTCTTGATCCGGCAAACAAACCACCGCTGG
TAGCGGTGGTTTTTTTGTTTGCAAGCAGCAGATTACGCGCAGAAAAAAAGGATCTCAAGAAGATCCTTTG
ATCTTTTCTACGGGGTCTGACGCTCAGTGGAACGACGCGCGCGTAACTCACGTTAAGGGATTTTGGTCAT
GAGCTTGCGCCGTCCCGTCAAGTCAGCGTAATGCTCTGCTTTTACCAATGCTTAATCAGTGAGGCACCTA
TCTCAGCGATCTGTCTATTTCGTTCATCCATAGTTGCCTGACTCCCCGTCGTGTAGATAACTACGATACG
GGAGGGCTTACCATCTGGCCCCAGCGCTGCGATGATACCGCGAGAACCACGCTCACCGGCTCCGGATTTA
TCAGCAATAAACCAGCCAGCCGGAAGGGCCGAGCGCAGAAGTGGTCCTGCAACTTTATCCGCCTCCATCC
AGTCTATTAATTGTTGCCGGGAAGCTAGAGTAAGTAGTTCGCCAGTTAATAGTTTGCGCAACGTTGTTGC
CATCGCTACAGGCATCGTGGTGTCACGCTCGTCGTTTGGTATGGCTTCATTCAGCTCCGGTTCCCAACGA
TCAAGGCGAGTTACATGATCCCCCATGTTGTGCAAAAAAGCGGTTAGCTCCTTCGGTCCTCCGATCGTTG
TCAGAAGTAAGTTGGCCGCAGTGTTATCACTCATGGTTATGGCAGCACTGCATAATTCTCTTACTGTCAT
GCCATCCGTAAGATGCTTTTCTGTGACTGGTGAGTACTCAACCAAGTCATTCTGAGAATAGTGTATGCGG
CGACCGAGTTGCTCTTGCCCGGCGTCAATACGGGATAATACCGCGCCACATAGCAGAACTTTAAAAGTGC
TCATCATTGGAAAACGTTCTTCGGGGCGAAAACTCTCAAGGATCTTACCGCTGTTGAGATCCAGTTCGAT
GTAACCCACTCGTGCACCCAACTGATCTTCAGCATCTTTTACTTTCACCAGCGTTTCTGGGTGAGCAAAA
ACAGGAAGGCAAAATGCCGCAAAAAAGGGAATAAGGGCGACACGGAAATGTTGAATACTCATATTCTTCC
TTTTTCAATATTATTGAAGCATTTATCAGGGTTATTGTCTCATGAGCGGATACATATTTGAATGTATTTA
GAAAAATAAACAAATAGGGGTCAGTGTTACAACCAATTAACCAATTCTGAACATTATCGCGAGCCCATTT
ATACCTGAATATGGCTCATAACACCCCTTGTTTGCCTGGCGGCAGTAGCGCGGTGGTCCCACCTGACCCC
ATGCCGAACTCAGAAGTGAAACGCCGTAGCGCCGATGGTAGTGTGGGGACTCCCCATGCGAGAGTAGGGA
ACTGCCAGGCATCAAATAAAACGAAAGGCTCAGTCGAAAGACTGGGCCTTTCGCCCGGGCTAATTATGGG
GTGTCGCCCTTATTCGACTCTATAGTGAAGTTCCTATTCTCTAGAAAGTATAGGAACTTCTGAAGTGGGG
ATTTAAATGCGGCCGCGCTGAGGGTTTAATCGTCTATGAGGAGACTGTTAGTTGGATATCAGTAATGAGA
CGAAAAAGCTCGAAATGAATGGATATATTCTTTTTGCTACTGGCAACTGTTGAATATTTAATGTTAAAAC
AAACTAACTGAGGTATATTCGTATCTGTATGTACACATATACTATATACAGGAAAAGATAAGCAAGAGAG
AGGATATCAACTACGAGAGCGATCGATTATATATCAAAAGCTGTCCGCTTTGCCACCCATAATCGGCGCT
TAGTTTCGGAGTTCAATCATAATTCTACCACCTTACACTCAACTTACTCTTTAACTCCTATAGTATAATA
TCGCCACTGACCCCATATTAAAAAATTTTTTTGCTCGATCTTCTATCCTCTTTAGGTTAATTGTCGCTGT
TATTGTCTAGATTTTTTCTCGGAGATGGCGCATCTATTTGCCGTCAAAAGATCCTCTCATACCATATTAA
GTAAATTGCCTCCATTTCTTTTTCCTCGGGCAGAGAAACTCGCAGGCAACTTGCTCTCGAAGTGGTCACG
TATTAAGTCCTCAGCGAGCTCGCATGGAATGCGTGCGATGAGCGACCTCATGCTATACCTGAGAAAGCAA
CCTGACCTACAGGAAAGAGTTACTCAAGAATAAGAATTTTCGTTTTAAAACCTAAGAGTCACTTTAAAAT
TTGTATACACTTATTTTTTTTATAACTTATTTAATAATAAAAATCATAAATCATAAGAAATTCGCTTATT
TAGAAGTGTCAACAACGTATCTAC
