>Addgene plasmid #67542 | pCfB2193 | addgene partial sequence | sequence record 127813 | pHybLex_rev 5'-GAGTCACTTTAAAATTTGTATACAC-3'
TTAATAATAAAAATCATAAATCATAAGAAATTCGCTTATTTAGAAGTGTCAACAACGTATCTACCAACGG
AATGCGTGCGATCGCGTGCATTCATCCGCTCTAACCGAAAAGGAAGGAGTTAGACAACCTGAAGTCTAGG
TCCCTATTTATTTTTTTATAGTTATGTTAGTATTAAGAACGTTATTTATATTTCAAATTTTTCTTTTTTT
TCTGTACAGACGCGTGTACGCATGTAACATTATACTGAAAACCTTGCTTGAGAAGGTTTTGGGACGCTCG
AAGATCGCGTCAGCTGAAGCTTCGTACGCTGCAGGTCGACAACCCTTAATATAACTTCGTATAATGTATG
CTATACGAAGTTATTAGGTCTAGAGATCTGTTTAGCTTGCCTCGTCCCCGCCGGGTCACCCGGCCAGCGA
CATGGAGGCCCAGAATACCCTCCTTGACAGTCTTGACGTGCGCAGCTCAGGGGCATGATGTGACTGTCGC
CCGTACATTTAGCCCATACATCCCCATGTATAATCATTTGCATCCATACATTTTGATGGCCGCACGGCGC
GAAGCAAAAATTACGGCTCCTCGCTGCAGACCTGCGAGCAGGGAAACGCTCCCCTCACAGACGCGTTGAA
TTGTCCCCACGCCGCGCCCCTGTAGAGAAATATAAAAGGTTAGGATTTGCCACTGAGGTTCTTCTTTCAT
ATACTTCCTTTTAAAATCTTGCTAGGATACAGTTCTCACATCACATCCGAACATAAACAACCATGGGTAC
CACTCTTGACGACACGGCTTACCGGTACCGCACCAGTGTCCCGGGGGACGCCGAGGCCATCGAGGCACTG
GATGGGTCCTTCACCACCGACACCGTTTTCCGCGTCACCGCCACCGGGGACGGCTTCACCCTG
