>Addgene plasmid #67542 | pCfB2193 | addgene partial sequence | sequence record 127814 | pENTR-R 5'-ATGGCTCATAACACCCCTTG-3'
GGTCCCACCTGACCCCATGCCGAACTCAGAAGTGAAACGCCGTAGCGCCGATGGTAGTGTGGGGACTCCC
CATGCGAGAGTAGGGAACTGCCAGGCATCAAATAAAACGAAAGGCTCAGTCGAAAGACTGGGCCTTTCGC
CCGGGCTAATTATGGGGTGTCGCCCTTATTCGACTCTATAGTGAAGTTCCTATTCTCTAGAAAGTATAGG
AACTTCTGAAGTGGGGATTTAAATGCGGCCGCGCTGAGGGTTTAATCGTCTATGAGGAGACTGTTAGTTG
GATATCAGTAATGAGACGAAAAAGCTCGAAATGAATGGATATATTCTTTTTGCTACTGGCAACTGTTGAA
TATTTAATGTTAAAACAAACTAACTGAGGTATATTCGTATCTGTATGTACACATATACTATATACAGGAA
AAGATAAGCAAGAGAGAGGATATCAACTACGAGAGCGATCGATTATATATCAAAAGCTGTCCGCTTTGCC
ACCCATAATCGGCGCTTAGTTTCGGAGTTCAATCATAATTCTACCACCTTACACTCAACTTACTCTTTAA
CTCCTATAGTATAATATCGCCACTGACCCCATATTAAAAAATTTTTTTGCTCGATCTTCTATCCTCTTTA
GGTTAATTGTCGCTGTTATTGTCTAGATTTTTTCTCGGAGATGGCGCATCTATTTGCCGTCAAAAGATCC
TCTCATACCATATTAAGTAAATTGCCTCCATTTCTTTTTCCTCGGGC
