>Addgene plasmid #67542 | pCfB2193 | addgene partial sequence | sequence record 127816 | L4440 5'-AGCGAGTCAGTGAGCGAG-3'
GGAACTGCCAGGCATCAAACTAAGCAGAAGGCCCCTGACGGATGGCCTTTTTGCGTTTCTACAAACTCTT
TCTGTGTTGTAAAACGACGGCCAGTCTTAAGCTCGGGCCCCCTGGGCGGTTCTGATAACGAGTAATCGTT
AATCCGCAAATAACGTAAAAACCCGCTTCGGCGGGTTTTTTTATGGGGGGAGTTTAGGGAAAGAGCATTT
GTCAGAATATTTAAGGGCGCCTGTCACTTTGCTTGATATATGAGAATTATTTAACCTTATAAATGAGAAA
AAAGCAACGCACTTTAAATAAGATACGTTGCTTTTTCGATTGATGAACACCTATAATTAAACTATTCATC
TATTATTTATGATTTTTTGTATATACAATATTTCTAGTTTGTTAAAGAGAATTAAGAAAATAAATCTCGA
AAATAATAAAGGGAAAATCAGTTTTTGATATCAAAATTATACATGTCAACGATAATACAAAATATAATAC
AAACTATAAGATGTTATCAGTATTTATTATGCATTTAGAATAAATTTTGTGTCGCCCTTATTCGACTCAC
TATAGAAGTTCCTATTCTCTAGAAAGTATAGGAACTTCACTTCATTTTATTTAAATTTGCGGCCGCGCTG
AGGTCTTAATCTCGCCAAGGCATTACCATCCCATGTAAGAACGGAATAAAACAGCATTCGAAGGTTAGGT
GTGGCACAAAGCCGATAAGAAAAAGAAAAGTAGTGAGGACAGGCTTAATTGAGCTAATTAAGGCGAAAAA
AGGAAAAGAACTCGATAGAAAAACTTATTC
